>Addgene plasmid #106346 | PX459 mDnd1#2 | addgene full sequence | sequence record 203234 | Addgene NGS Result
GAGGGCCTATTTCCCATGATTCCTTCATATTTGCATATACGATACAAGGCTGTTAGAGAGATAATTGGAA
TTAATTTGACTGTAAACACAAAGATATTAGTACAAAATACGTGACGTAGAAAGTAATAATTTCTTGGGTA
GTTTGCAGTTTTAAAATTATGTTTTAAAATGGACTATCATATGCTTACCGTAACTTGAAAGTATTTCGAT
TTCTTGGCTTTATATATCTTGTGGAAAGGACGAAACACCGTGGTGCTCGTACACGTCCTGGTTTTAGAGC
TAGAAATAGCAAGTTAAAATAAGGCTAGTCCGTTATCAACTTGAAAAAGTGGCACCGAGTCGGTGCTTTT
TTGTTTTAGAGCTAGAAATAGCAAGTTAAAATAAGGCTAGTCCGTTTTTAGCGCGTGCGCCAATTCTGCA
GACAAATGGCTCTAGAGGTACCCGTTACATAACTTACGGTAAATGGCCCGCCTGGCTGACCGCCCAACGA
CCCCCGCCCATTGACGTCAATAGTAACGCCAATAGGGACTTTCCATTGACGTCAATGGGTGGAGTATTTA
CGGTAAACTGCCCACTTGGCAGTACATCAAGTGTATCATATGCCAAGTACGCCCCCTATTGACGTCAATG
ACGGTAAATGGCCCGCCTGGCATTGTGCCCAGTACATGACCTTATGGGACTTTCCTACTTGGCAGTACAT
CTACGTATTAGTCATCGCTATTACCATGGTCGAGGTGAGCCCCACGTTCTGCTTCACTCTCCCCATCTCC
CCCCCCTCCCCACCCCCAATTTTGTATTTATTTATTTTTTAATTATTTTGTGCAGCGATGGGGGCGGGGG
GGGGGGGGGGGCGCGCGCCAGGCGGGGCGGGGCGGGGCGAGGGGCGGGGCGGGGCGAGGCGGAGAGGTGC
GGCGGCAGCCAATCAGAGCGGCGCGCTCCGAAAGTTTCCTTTTATGGCGAGGCGGCGGCGGCGGCGGCCC
TATAAAAAGCGAAGCGCGCGGCGGGCGGGAGTCGCTGCGCGCTGCCTTCGCCCCGTGCCCCGCTCCGCCG
CCGCCTCGCGCCGCCCGCCCCGGCTCTGACTGACCGCGTTACTCCCACAGGTGAGCGGGCGGGACGGCCC
TTCTCCTCCGGGCTGTAATTAGCTGAGCAAGAGGTAAGGGTTTAAGGGATGGTTGGTTGGTGGGGTATTA
ATGTTTAATTACCTGGAGCACCTGCCTGAAATCACTTTTTTTCAGGTTGGACCGGTGCCACCATGGACTA
TAAGGACCACGACGGAGACTACAAGGATCATGATATTGATTACAAAGACGATGACGATAAGATGGCCCCA
AAGAAGAAGCGGAAGGTCGGTATCCACGGAGTCCCAGCAGCCGACAAGAAGTACAGCATCGGCCTGGACA
TCGGCACCAACTCTGTGGGCTGGGCCGTGATCACCGACGAGTACAAGGTGCCCAGCAAGAAATTCAAGGT
GCTGGGCAACACCGACCGGCACAGCATCAAGAAGAACCTGATCGGAGCCCTGCTGTTCGACAGCGGCGAA
ACAGCCGAGGCCACCCGGCTGAAGAGAACCGCCAGAAGAAGATACACCAGACGGAAGAACCGGATCTGCT
ATCTGCAAGAGATCTTCAGCAACGAGATGGCCAAGGTGGACGACAGCTTCTTCCACAGACTGGAAGAGTC
CTTCCTGGTGGAAGAGGATAAGAAGCACGAGCGGCACCCCATCTTCGGCAACATCGTGGACGAGGTGGCC
TACCACGAGAAGTACCCCACCATCTACCACCTGAGAAAGAAACTGGTGGACAGCACCGACAAGGCCGACC
TGCGGCTGATCTATCTGGCCCTGGCCCACATGATCAAGTTCCGGGGCCACTTCCTGATCGAGGGCGACCT
GAACCCCGACAACAGCGACGTGGACAAGCTGTTCATCCAGCTGGTGCAGACCTACAACCAGCTGTTCGAG
GAAAACCCCATCAACGCCAGCGGCGTGGACGCCAAGGCCATCCTGTCTGCCAGACTGAGCAAGAGCAGAC
GGCTGGAAAATCTGATCGCCCAGCTGCCCGGCGAGAAGAAGAATGGCCTGTTCGGAAACCTGATTGCCCT
GAGCCTGGGCCTGACCCCCAACTTCAAGAGCAACTTCGACCTGGCCGAGGATGCCAAACTGCAGCTGAGC
AAGGACACCTACGACGACGACCTGGACAACCTGCTGGCCCAGATCGGCGACCAGTACGCCGACCTGTTTC
TGGCCGCCAAGAACCTGTCCGACGCCATCCTGCTGAGCGACATCCTGAGAGTGAACACCGAGATCACCAA
GGCCCCCCTGAGCGCCTCTATGATCAAGAGATACGACGAGCACCACCAGGACCTGACCCTGCTGAAAGCT
CTCGTGCGGCAGCAGCTGCCTGAGAAGTACAAAGAGATTTTCTTCGACCAGAGCAAGAACGGCTACGCCG
GCTACATTGACGGCGGAGCCAGCCAGGAAGAGTTCTACAAGTTCATCAAGCCCATCCTGGAAAAGATGGA
CGGCACCGAGGAACTGCTCGTGAAGCTGAACAGAGAGGACCTGCTGCGGAAGCAGCGGACCTTCGACAAC
GGCAGCATCCCCCACCAGATCCACCTGGGAGAGCTGCACGCCATTCTGCGGCGGCAGGAAGATTTTTACC
CATTCCTGAAGGACAACCGGGAAAAGATCGAGAAGATCCTGACCTTCCGCATCCCCTACTACGTGGGCCC
TCTGGCCAGGGGAAACAGCAGATTCGCCTGGATGACCAGAAAGAGCGAGGAAACCATCACCCCCTGGAAC
TTCGAGGAAGTGGTGGACAAGGGCGCTTCCGCCCAGAGCTTCATCGAGCGGATGACCAACTTCGATAAGA
ACCTGCCCAACGAGAAGGTGCTGCCCAAGCACAGCCTGCTGTACGAGTACTTCACCGTGTATAACGAGCT
GACCAAAGTGAAATACGTGACCGAGGGAATGAGAAAGCCCGCCTTCCTGAGCGGCGAGCAGAAAAAGGCC
ATCGTGGACCTGCTGTTCAAGACCAACCGGAAAGTGACCGTGAAGCAGCTGAAAGAGGACTACTTCAAGA
AAATCGAGTGCTTCGACTCCGTGGAAATCTCCGGCGTGGAAGATCGGTTCAACGCCTCCCTGGGCACATA
CCACGATCTGCTGAAAATTATCAAGGACAAGGACTTCCTGGACAATGAGGAAAACGAGGACATTCTGGAA
GATATCGTGCTGACCCTGACACTGTTTGAGGACAGAGAGATGATCGAGGAACGGCTGAAAACCTATGCCC
ACCTGTTCGACGACAAAGTGATGAAGCAGCTGAAGCGGCGGAGATACACCGGCTGGGGCAGGCTGAGCCG
GAAGCTGATCAACGGCATCCGGGACAAGCAGTCCGGCAAGACAATCCTGGATTTCCTGAAGTCCGACGGC
TTCGCCAACAGAAACTTCATGCAGCTGATCCACGACGACAGCCTGACCTTTAAAGAGGACATCCAGAAAG
CCCAGGTGTCCGGCCAGGGCGATAGCCTGCACGAGCACATTGCCAATCTGGCCGGCAGCCCCGCCATTAA
GAAGGGCATCCTGCAGACAGTGAAGGTGGTGGACGAGCTCGTGAAAGTGATGGGCCGGCACAAGCCCGAG
AACATCGTGATCGAAATGGCCAGAGAGAACCAGACCACCCAGAAGGGACAGAAGAACAGCCGCGAGAGAA
TGAAGCGGATCGAAGAGGGCATCAAAGAGCTGGGCAGCCAGATCCTGAAAGAACACCCCGTGGAAAACAC
CCAGCTGCAGAACGAGAAGCTGTACCTGTACTACCTGCAGAATGGGCGGGATATGTACGTGGACCAGGAA
CTGGACATCAACCGGCTGTCCGACTACGATGTGGACCATATCGTGCCTCAGAGCTTTCTGAAGGACGACT
CCATCGACAACAAGGTGCTGACCAGAAGCGACAAGAACCGGGGCAAGAGCGACAACGTGCCCTCCGAAGA
GGTCGTGAAGAAGATGAAGAACTACTGGCGGCAGCTGCTGAACGCCAAGCTGATTACCCAGAGAAAGTTC
GACAATCTGACCAAGGCCGAGAGAGGCGGCCTGAGCGAACTGGATAAGGCCGGCTTCATCAAGAGACAGC
TGGTGGAAACCCGGCAGATCACAAAGCACGTGGCACAGATCCTGGACTCCCGGATGAACACTAAGTACGA
CGAGAATGACAAGCTGATCCGGGAAGTGAAAGTGATCACCCTGAAGTCCAAGCTGGTGTCCGATTTCCGG
AAGGATTTCCAGTTTTACAAAGTGCGCGAGATCAACAACTACCACCACGCCCACGACGCCTACCTGAACG
CCGTCGTGGGAACCGCCCTGATCAAAAAGTACCCTAAGCTGGAAAGCGAGTTCGTGTACGGCGACTACAA
GGTGTACGACGTGCGGAAGATGATCGCCAAGAGCGAGCAGGAAATCGGCAAGGCTACCGCCAAGTACTTC
TTCTACAGCAACATCATGAACTTTTTCAAGACCGAGATTACCCTGGCCAACGGCGAGATCCGGAAGCGGC
CTCTGATCGAGACAAACGGCGAAACCGGGGAGATCGTGTGGGATAAGGGCCGGGATTTTGCCACCGTGCG
GAAAGTGCTGAGCATGCCCCAAGTGAATATCGTGAAAAAGACCGAGGTGCAGACAGGCGGCTTCAGCAAA
GAGTCTATCCTGCCCAAGAGGAACAGCGATAAGCTGATCGCCAGAAAGAAGGACTGGGACCCTAAGAAGT
ACGGCGGCTTCGACAGCCCCACCGTGGCCTATTCTGTGCTGGTGGTGGCCAAAGTGGAAAAGGGCAAGTC
CAAGAAACTGAAGAGTGTGAAAGAGCTGCTGGGGATCACCATCATGGAAAGAAGCAGCTTCGAGAAGAAT
CCCATCGACTTTCTGGAAGCCAAGGGCTACAAAGAAGTGAAAAAGGACCTGATCATCAAGCTGCCTAAGT
ACTCCCTGTTCGAGCTGGAAAACGGCCGGAAGAGAATGCTGGCCTCTGCCGGCGAACTGCAGAAGGGAAA
CGAACTGGCCCTGCCCTCCAAATATGTGAACTTCCTGTACCTGGCCAGCCACTATGAGAAGCTGAAGGGC
TCCCCCGAGGATAATGAGCAGAAACAGCTGTTTGTGGAACAGCACAAGCACTACCTGGACGAGATCATCG
AGCAGATCAGCGAGTTCTCCAAGAGAGTGATCCTGGCCGACGCTAATCTGGACAAAGTGCTGTCCGCCTA
CAACAAGCACCGGGATAAGCCCATCAGAGAGCAGGCCGAGAATATCATCCACCTGTTTACCCTGACCAAT
CTGGGAGCCCCTGCCGCCTTCAAGTACTTTGACACCACCATCGACCGGAAGAGGTACACCAGCACCAAAG
AGGTGCTGGACGCCACCCTGATCCACCAGAGCATCACCGGCCTGTACGAGACACGGATCGACCTGTCTCA
GCTGGGAGGCGACAAAAGGCCGGCGGCCACGAAAAAGGCCGGCCAGGCAAAAAAGAAAAAGGAATTCGGC
AGTGGAGAGGGCAGAGGAAGTCTGCTAACATGCGGTGACGTCGAGGAGAATCCTGGCCCAATGACCGAGT
ACAAGCCCACGGTGCGCCTCGCCACCCGCGACGACGTCCCCAGGGCCGTACGCACCCTCGCCGCCGCGTT
CGCCGACTACCCCGCCACGCGCCACACCGTCGATCCGGACCGCCACATCGAGCGGGTCACCGAGCTGCAA
GAACTCTTCCTCACGCGCGTCGGGCTCGACATCGGCAAGGTGTGGGTCGCGGACGACGGCGCCGCGGTGG
CGGTCTGGACCACGCCGGAGAGCGTCGAAGCGGGGGCGGTGTTCGCCGAGATCGGCCCGCGCATGGCCGA
GTTGAGCGGTTCCCGGCTGGCCGCGCAGCAACAGATGGAAGGCCTCCTGGCGCCGCACCGGCCCAAGGAG
CCCGCGTGGTTCCTGGCCACCGTCGGCGTCTCGCCCGACCACCAGGGCAAGGGTCTGGGCAGCGCCGTCG
TGCTCCCCGGAGTGGAGGCGGCCGAGCGCGCCGGGGTGCCCGCCTTCCTGGAGACCTCCGCGCCCCACAA
CCTCCCCTTCTACGAGCGGCTCGGCTTCACCGTCACCGCCGACGTCGAGGTGCCCGAAGGACCGCGCACC
TGGTGCATGACCCGCAAGCCCGGTGCCTGAGAATTCTAACTAGAGCTCGCTGATCAGCCTCGACTGTGCC
TTCTAGTTGCCAGCCATCTGTTGTTTGCCCCTCCCCCGTGCCTTCCTTGACCCTGGAAGGTGCCACTCCC
ACTGTCCTTTCCTAATAAAATGAGGAAATTGCATCGCATTGTCTGAGTAGGTGTCATTCTATTCTGGGGG
GTGGGGTGGGGCAGGACAGCAAGGGGGAGGATTGGGAAGAGAATAGCAGGCATGCTGGGGAGCGGCCGCA
GGAACCCCTAGTGATGGAGTTGGCCACTCCCTCTCTGCGCGCTCGCTCGCTCACTGAGGCCGGGCGACCA
AAGGTCGCCCGACGCCCGGGCTTTGCCCGGGCGGCCTCAGTGAGCGAGCGAGCGCGCAGCTGCCTGCAGG
GGCGCCTGATGCGGTATTTTCTCCTTACGCATCTGTGCGGTATTTCACACCGCATA
[95 nt withheld, positions 6637-6731]
T
[46 nt withheld, positions 6733-6778]
C
[141 nt withheld, positions 6780-6920]
CCTTTGACGTTGGAGTCCACGTTCTTT
[37 nt withheld, positions 6948-6984]
ACTCTATCTCGGGCTATTCTTTTGATTTATAAGGGATTTTGCCGATTTCGGTCTATTGGTTAAAAAATGA
GCTGATTTAACAAAAATTTAACGCGAATTTTAACAAAATATTAACGTTTACAATTTTATGGTGCACTCTC
AGTACAATCTGCTCTGATGCCGCATAGTTAAGCCAGCCCCGACACCCGCCAACACCCGCTGACGCGCCCT
GACGGGCTTGTCTGCTCCCGGCATCCGCTTACAGACAAGCTGTGACCGTCTCCGGGAGCTGCATGTGTCA
GAGGTTTTCACCGTCATCACCGAAACGCGCGAGACGAAAGGGCCTCGTGATACGCCTATTTTTATAGGTT
AATGTCATGATAATAATGGTTTCTTAGACGTCAGGTGGCACTTTTCGGGGAAATGTGCGCGGAACCCCTA
TTTGTTTATTTTTCTAAATACATTCAAATATGTATCCGCTCATGAGACAATAACCCTGATAAATGCTTCA
ATAATATTGAAAAAGGAAGAGTATGAGTATTCAACATTTCCGTGTCGCCCTTATTCCCTTTTTTGCGGCA
TTTTGCCTTCCTGTTTTTGCTCACCCAGAAACGCTGGTGAAAGTAAAAGATGCTGAAGATCAGTTGGGTG
CACGAGTGGGTTACATCGAACTGGATCTCAACAGCGGTAAGATCCTTGAGAGTTTTCGCCCCGAAGAACG
TTTTCCAATGATGAGCACTTTTAAAGTTCTGCTATGTGGCGCGGTATTATCCCGTATTGACGCCGGGCAA
GAGCAACTCGGTCGCCGCATACACTATTCTCAGAATGACTTGGTTGAGTACTCACCAGTCACAGAAAAGC
ATCTTACGGATGGCATGACAGTAAGAGAATTATGCAGTGCTGCCATAACCATGAGTGATAACACTGCGGC
CAACTTACTTCTGACAACGATCGGAGGACCGAAGGAGCTAACCGCTTTTTTGCACAACATGGGGGATCAT
GTAACTCGCCTTGATCGTTGGGAACCGGAGCTGAATGAAGCCATACCAAACGACGAGCGTGACACCACGA
TGCCTGTAGCAATGGCAACAACGTTGCGCAAACTATTAACTGGCGAACTACTTACTCTAGCTTCCCGGCA
ACAATTAATAGACTGGATGGAGGCGGATAAAGTTGCAGGACCACTTCTGCGCTCGGCCCTTCCGGCTGGC
TGGTTTATTGCTGATAAATCTGGAGCCGGTGAGCGTGGAAGCCGCGGTATCATTGCAGCACTGGGGCCAG
ATGGTAAGCCCTCCCGTATCGTAGTTATCTACACGACGGGGAGTCAGGCAACTATGGATGAACGAAATAG
ACAGATCGCTGAGATAGGTGCCTCACTGATTAAGCATTGGTAACTGTCAGACCAAGTTTACTCATATATA
CTTTAGATTGATTTAAAACTTCATTTTTAATTTAAAAGGATCTAGGTGAAGATCCTTTTTGATAATCTCA
TGACCAAAATCCCTTAACGTGAGTTTTCGTTCCACTGAGCGTCAGACCCCGTAGAAAAGATCAAAGGATC
TTCTTGAGATCCTTTTTTTCTGCGCGTAATCTGCTGCTTGCAAACAAAAAAACCACCGCTACCAGCGGTG
GTTTGTTTGCCGGATCAAGAGCTACCAACTCTTTTTCCGAAGGTAACTGGCTTCAGCAGAGCGCAGATAC
CAAATACTGTTCTTCTAGTGTAGCCGTAGTTAGGCCACCACTTCAAGAACTCTGTAGCACCGCCTACATA
CCTCGCTCTGCTAATCCTGTTACCAGTGGCTGCTGCCAGTGGCGATAAGTCGTGTCTTACCGGGTTGGAC
TCAAGACGATAGTTACCGGATAAGGCGCAGCGGTCGGGCTGAACGGGGGGTTCGTGCACACAGCCCAGCT
TGGAGCGAACGACCTACACCGAACTGAGATACCTACAGCGTGAGCTATGAGAAAGCGCCACGCTTCCCGA
AGGGAGAAAGGCGGACAGGTATCCGGTAAGCGGCAGGGTCGGAACAGGAGAGCGCACGAGGGAGCTTCCA
GGGGGAAACGCCTGGTATCTTTATAGTCCTGTCGGGTTTCGCCACCTCTGACTTGAGCGTCGATTTTTGT
GATGCTCGTCAGGGGGGCGGAGCCTATGGAAAAACGCCAGCAACGCGGCCTTTTTACGGTTCCTGGCCTT
TTGCTGGCCTTTTGCTCACATGT
Features (pLannotate 1.2.2; 19 found; start..end, strand, type, name):
      1..241     +  promoter       U6 promoter: RNA polymerase III promoter for human U6 snRNA
    271..346     +  misc_RNA       gRNA scaffold: guide RNA scaffold for the Streptococcus pyogenes CRISPR/Cas9 system
    353..396     +  misc_RNA       gRNA scaffold (fragment): guide RNA scaffold for the Streptococcus pyogenes CRISPR/Cas9 system
    443..728     +  enhancer       CMV enhancer: human cytomegalovirus immediate early enhancer; contains an 18-bp deletion relative to the standard CMV enhancer
    730..1007    +  promoter       chicken β-actin promoter: No description available
   1008..1235    +  intron         hybrid intron: hybrid between chicken β-actin (CBA) and minute virus of mice (MMV) introns (Gray et al., 2011)
   1373..2974    +  CDS            Cas9(N): N-terminal portion of Streptococcus pyogenes Cas9 (Zetsche et al., 2015)
   2975..5473    +  CDS            Cas9(C): C-terminal portion of Streptococcus pyogenes Cas9 (Zetsche et al., 2015)
   5474..5521    +  CDS            nucleoplasmin NLS: bipartite nuclear localization signal from nucleoplasmin
   5591..6190    +  CDS            PuroR (fragment): puromycin N-acetyltransferase; pac from Streptomyces; confers resistance to puromycin
   6224..6335    +  polyA_signal   bGH poly(A) signal: bovine growth hormone polyadenylation signal
   6440..6580    +  repeat_region  AAV2 ITR: inverted terminal repeat of adeno-associated virus serotype 2 inverted
   6585..6636    -  misc_feature   bom (fragment): basis of mobility region from pBR322
   6655..7110    +  rep_origin     f1 ori (sequence partly withheld): f1 bacteriophage origin of replication; arrow indicates direction of (+) strand synthesis
   7111..7160    -  misc_feature   bom (fragment): basis of mobility region from pBR322
   7262..7297    -  CDS            rop (fragment): Rop protein, which maintains plasmids at low copy number; rop
   7392..7496    +  promoter       AmpR promoter: bla
   7497..8357    +  CDS            AmpR: β-lactamase; bla; confers resistance to ampicillin, carbenicillin, and related antibiotics
   8528..9116    +  rep_origin     ori: high-copy-number ColE1/pMB1/pBR322/pUC origin of replication
