[The description below was written by a language model from this plasmid's Addgene catalogue record and pLannotate feature annotations shown in this document.]
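Description:
PX459 mDnd1#2 is an all-in-one mammalian CRISPR/Cas9 expression plasmid built on the pSpCas9(BB)-2A-Puro (PX459) backbone, carrying the second of a set of guide RNAs directed against the mouse Dnd1 gene (also known as Ter or RBMS4). The guide targets the part of the locus that encodes the RNA recognition motif (RRM) of the protein. The sequenced record is 9,177 nt. In bacteria the plasmid is maintained at high copy through a ColE1/pUC-type origin and selected with ampicillin via the β-lactamase gene. An f1 phage origin is also present. The short bom and rop fragments and a single AAV2 ITR are annotated as well, and appear to be backbone remnants rather than functional elements.

The payload consists of two expression units. A human U6 RNA polymerase III promoter drives the 20-nt Dnd1 spacer fused to the Streptococcus pyogenes guide RNA scaffold; a second partial scaffold fragment is annotated just downstream. A hybrid promoter made up of the CMV enhancer, chicken β-actin promoter and a hybrid intron then drives S. pyogenes Cas9, which the annotation splits into contiguous N- and C-terminal portions. Cas9 is followed by a nucleoplasmin nuclear localization signal, a puromycin N-acetyltransferase coding sequence and the bGH polyadenylation signal. As the backbone name indicates, Cas9 and the puromycin marker are linked by a 2A peptide, though that element is not annotated in the feature table. Transfected cells can therefore be enriched by puromycin selection. The construct is suited to introducing Cas9-mediated cuts that disrupt or edit the RRM-coding region of Dnd1 in mouse cells, and the associated publication studies DND1 function in germline stem cells. The cloning sites used to insert the guide are not recorded.
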