Addgene plasmid #106346: PX459 mDnd1#2
Purpose: small guide RNA #2 against RRM-coding region of Dnd1 gene locus
Depositing lab: Thomas Tuschl. Depositing organization: Rockefeller University. Publication: DND1 maintains germline stem cells via recruitment of the CCR4-NOT complex to target mRNAs. Yamaji M, Jishage M, Meyer C, Suryawanshi H, Der E, Yamaji M, Garzia A, Morozov P, Manickavel S, McFarland HL, Roeder RG, Hafner M, Tuschl T. Nature. 2017 Mar 23;543(7646):568-572. doi: 10.1038/nature21690. Epub 2017 Mar 15. PubMed 28297718.
Backbone
  Vector backbone: pSpCas9(BB)-2A-Puro (PX459)
  Backbone manufacturer: Feng Zhang (Addgene plasmid # 48139)
  Vector type: Mammalian Expression, CRISPR
  Selectable markers: Puromycin
Growth in bacteria
  Bacterial resistance: Ampicillin, 100 μg/mL
  Growth temperature: 37°C
  Growth strain: DH5alpha
  Copy number: High Copy
Gene/Insert
  Gene/Insert name: Dnd1
  gRNA/shRNA sequence: CAGGACGTGTACGAGCACCA
  Species: M. musculus (mouse)
  Entrez Gene: Dnd1 (a.k.a. RBMS4, Ter)
  Cloning method: Restriction Enzyme; 5′ cloning site unknown (unknown if destroyed); 3′ cloning site unknown (unknown if destroyed)
Terms and licenses: Academic/Nonprofit Terms; Industry Terms: Not Available to Industry
How to cite: PX459 mDnd1#2 was a gift from Thomas Tuschl (Addgene plasmid # 106346 ; http://n2t.net/addgene:106346 ; RRID:Addgene_106346)
